Addgene plasmid #47584: EGFP-hPMCA2z/b
Depositing lab: Emanuel Strehler. Depositing organization: Mayo Foundation for Medical Education and Research. Publication: Alternative splicing of the first intracellular loop of plasma membrane Ca2+-ATPase isoform 2 alters its membrane targeting. Chicka MC, Strehler EE. J Biol Chem. 2003 May 16;278(20):18464-70. Epub 2003 Mar 6. 10.1074/jbc.M301482200 PubMed 12624087.
Backbone
  Vector backbone: pEGFP-C1
  Backbone manufacturer: Clontech; modified as described in Rogers et al JBC 2001
  Backbone size w/o insert (bp): 4700
  Vector type: Mammalian Expression
Growth in bacteria
  Bacterial resistance: Kanamycin, 50 μg/mL
  Growth temperature: 37°C
  Growth strain: DH5alpha
  Copy number: High Copy
Gene/Insert
  Gene/Insert name: pMCA2z/b (alt names: ATPase, Ca++ transporting, plasma membrane 2; ATP2B2)
  Species: H. sapiens (human)
  Entrez Gene: ATP2B2 (a.k.a. DFNA82, PMCA2, PMCA2a, PMCA2i)
  Promoter: CMV
  Tag / fusion protein: EGFP-HA-His (N terminal on backbone)
  Cloning method: Unknown
  Sequencing primers: 5′ EGFP-C; 3′ SV40pA-R
Terms and licenses: Academic/Nonprofit Terms; Industry Terms: Not Available to Industry
Depositor comments: z/b splice variant of human PMCA2
How to cite: EGFP-hPMCA2z/b was a gift from Emanuel Strehler (Addgene plasmid # 47584 ; http://n2t.net/addgene:47584 ; RRID:Addgene_47584)
