[The description below was written by a language model from this plasmid's Addgene catalogue record.]
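Description:
EGFP-hPMCA2z/b is a mammalian expression plasmid built on a modified version of the Clontech pEGFP-C1 backbone (about 4.7 kb without insert). It is maintained in E. coli as a high-copy plasmid under kanamycin selection. The record provides only catalogue fields and no feature table, so individual backbone elements such as the origin of replication, polyadenylation signal or any mammalian selection marker are not itemised. The listed 3′ sequencing primer does suggest that an SV40 polyadenylation region lies downstream of the insert.

The payload is the human ATP2B2 gene product, plasma membrane Ca2+-ATPase isoform 2 (PMCA2), in its z/b splice form. It is expressed from the CMV promoter, a strong constitutive promoter for mammalian cells. The backbone supplies a composite N-terminal EGFP-HA-His tag, so the pump is produced as a fusion. EGFP allows direct fluorescence imaging, the HA epitope allows antibody detection, and the His tag allows metal-affinity capture. The insert size and the cloning method are not recorded.

PMCA2 is a P-type ATPase that extrudes calcium across the plasma membrane. According to the associated publication title, alternative splicing in its first intracellular loop changes how the protein is targeted to membranes. The construct is therefore suited to transfecting cultured mammalian cells to visualise the localisation of this specific splice variant, presumably in comparison with other tagged PMCA2 variants. It can also be used to overexpress a traceable form of the pump for studies of calcium handling.
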