>Addgene plasmid #47584 | EGFP-hPMCA2z/b | addgene partial sequence | sequence record 69738 | SV40pA-R 5'-GAAATTTGTGATGCTATTGC-3'
CAACAACAATTGCATTCATTTTATGTTTCAGGTTCAGGGGGAGGTGTGGGAGGTTTTTTAAAGCAAGTAA
AACCTCTACAAATGTGGTATGGCTGATTATGATCAGTTATCTAGAGCGGCCGCCTAAAGCGACGTCTCCA
GGCTGTGGATGGGGCTCCCTGGACTTGAAGAGGTAGCTGATTTGCTTGTGTCGGTCGTCAGGTTGATCCC
ACTGTCGATGGCGCTGTTGTTCTTGTTGAGGGATGACGGCGGGCTCGAGTTCTGCTTGAGCGCGGCATCT
TCTTCCAGGTCGGTGTCATCAATGAGGGGGATGTGGGGCTGGGAATCTTCGATCCGGAATTCAGGATGAG
CCATGAAGTTATGGATGGAGGTTCGAGATTCAGGCTTTTCTAAACCTTCATAGAGAGAGCTACGGAACGC
CTTCACGACGCGGATCTGTGTCTGGATCCGATTCAGGCCTCGGAACCACAGGATCTGGCCCCGCCGCAGC
TCCCGCTCCGCGTGGTCGATCTCCTCCACGTCCTCGTTGAGCTCCTCCTCCGGGATCTCCTCCTTCTGTG
TGAGCCTGCCTGCCTCCTTGAGGAACTTGAGTCTGCTGGTCGGGATGGTGGCGATGACCTGGCCCCAAAC
GAGCTCTCCTAACCCAATGAATATGCACCACATCCACTGGTCCAGCTGCAGTGGAGAGCAGCTGAATGGC
TTCCCTCCAAACTGCACGATCACTATCTGGATGGCAAAGGTGCCCAGCACGATGGTGCAGAAGATGGGGT
TCCGGAAGATGCCGTCAAAGACATTGCGCTCGCCGTGGATCTTGCGGG
