>Addgene plasmid #47584 | EGFP-hPMCA2z/b | addgene partial sequence | sequence record 69892 | EGFP-C 5'-CATGGTCCTGCTGGAGTTCGTG-3'
AGTCCGGACTCAGATCCTACCCCTATGATGTGCCTGACTATGCCCACCACCACCACCACCACCTGGTGCC
CAGGGGCAGCAGATCTCGAGCTCAAGCTTCGAATTCTGCAGTCGACGGTACCGCGGTGGCGGCCGCCATG
GGTGACATGACCAACAGCGACTTTTACTCCAAAAACCAAAGAAATGAGTCGAGCCATGGGGGCGAGTTCG
GGTGCACAATGGAGGAGCTCCGCTCCCTCATGGAGCTGCGGGGCACTGAGGCTGTGGTCAAGATCAAGGA
GACTTATGGGGACACCGAAGCCATCTGCCGGCGCCTCAAAACCTCACCTGTTGAAGGTTTGCCGGACACC
GCTCCAGACCTGGAAAAGAGAAAGCAAATTTTTGGGCAAAACTTTATACCTCCAAAGAAGCCAAAAACCT
TCCTGCAGCTCGTGTGGGAGGCGCTGCAGGACGTGACGCTCATCATCCTGGAGATTGCCGCCATCATCTC
CCTGGGGCTGTCCTTCTACCACCCGCCCGGCGAGGGCAACGAAGGATGTGCGACGGCCCAGGGTGGGGCA
GAGGATGAAGGAGAGGCAGAGGCAGGTTGGATCGAGGGGGCCGCCATTCTCCTCTCAGTTATCTGTGTGG
TCCTGGTCACGGCCTTCAATGACTGGAGCAAAGAGAAACAGTTCCGGGGCCTGCAGAGCCGCATCGAGCA
GGAACAGAAATTTACCGTAGTCCGGGCTGGCCAGGTGGTGCAGATCCCTGTGGCTGAGATCGTGGTTGGG
GACAT
